>Addgene plasmid #33358 | CMV500 A-SREBP2 | addgene partial sequence | sequence record 41585 | CMV-F 5'-CGCAAATGGGCGGTAGGCGTG-3'
CTCTCTGGCTAACTAGAGAACCCACTGCTTACTGGCTTATCGAAATTAATACGACTCACTATAGGGAGAC
CCAAGCTCCACCATGGACTACAAGGACGACGATGACAAGCATATGGCTAGCATGACTGGTGGACAGCAAA
TGGGTCGGGATCCCGACGAAGAGGAAGATGACGAAGAAGAACTCGAGGAACTGGAAGACAGCATCATAGA
GTTGAAGGACTTGGTCATGGGAACAGATGCCAAGATGCACAAATCTGGCGTTCTGAGGAAGGCCATTGAT
TACATCAAATATTTGCAGCAGGTCAATCACAAGCTTCGTCAGGAGAACATGGTACTGAAGCTGGCAAATC
AGAAAAACTAAGAATTCAAGCTTCGTCAGGAGAACATGGTACTGAAGCTGGCAAATCAGAAAAACTAAGA
ATTCAAGCTTCTAGAGGGCCCTATTCTATAGTGTCACCTAAATGCTAGAGCTCGCTGATCAGCCTCGACT
GTGCCTTCTAGTTGCCAGCCATCTGTTGTTTGCCCCTCCCCCGTGCCTTCCTTGACCCTGGAAGGTGCCA
CTCCCACTGTCCTTTCCTAATAAAATGAGGAAATTGCATCGCATTGTCTGAGTAGGTGTCATTCTATTCT
GGGGGGTGGGGTGGGGCAGGACAGCAAGGGGGAGGATTGGGAAGACAATAGCAGGCATGCTGGGGATGCG
GTGGGCTCTATGGCTTCTGAGGCGGAAAGAACCAGCTGGGGCTCGAGGGGGGATCCCC
[78 nt withheld, positions 759-836]
