[The description below was written by a language model from this plasmid's Addgene catalogue record.]
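Description:
CMV500 A-SREBP2 is a mammalian expression plasmid built on the CMV500 backbone (about 5.5 kb without insert) that drives a dominant-negative form of sterol regulatory element-binding protein 2 from the CMV promoter. It is propagated in E. coli as a high-copy plasmid under ampicillin selection. The record does not list the replication origin, a mammalian selection marker, or the polyadenylation signal, although the use of a BGH reverse sequencing primer suggests a BGH terminator region lies downstream of the insert.

The insert is a short fragment of roughly 300 bp from hamster (Cricetulus griseus) SREBP2, cloned between XhoI and HindIII sites that both remain intact. It encodes only the helix-loop-helix leucine zipper (HLH-ZIP) dimerization region rather than the full-length protein. This region is fused at its N terminus to an acidic extension, and the backbone also contributes an N-terminal FLAG epitope for detecting the expressed protein. In this "A-" design, the acidic extension replaces the basic DNA-binding region. The HLH-ZIP portion still pairs with endogenous partner proteins, while the acidic segment is thought to interact with the partner's basic region, stabilizing a heterodimer that cannot bind DNA. Expression therefore sequesters endogenous SREBP family members and blocks their transcriptional activity.

The associated publication concerns how SREBP dimerization specificity maps to the HLH and leucine zipper domains. This fits use of the construct in transfected mammalian cells to inhibit SREBP-dependent gene activation and to probe dimerization specificity.
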