Addgene plasmid #33358: CMV500 A-SREBP2
Depositing lab: Charles Vinson. Depositing organization: National Cancer Institute (NCI). Publication: SREBP-1 dimerization specificity maps to both the helix-loop-helix and leucine zipper domains: use of a dominant negative. Rishi V, Gal J, Krylov D, Fridriksson J, Boysen MS, Mandrup S, Vinson C. J Biol Chem. 2004 Mar 19;279(12):11863-74. Epub 2003 Dec 31. 10.1074/jbc.M308000200 PubMed 14702347.
Backbone
  Vector backbone: CMV500
  Backbone size w/o insert (bp): 5500
  Vector type: Mammalian Expression
Growth in bacteria
  Bacterial resistance: Ampicillin, 100 μg/mL
  Growth temperature: 37°C
  Growth strain: DH5alpha
  Copy number: High Copy
Gene/Insert
  Gene/Insert name: SREBP2
  Species: Cricetulus griseus (hamster)
  Insert size (bp): 300
  Mutation: Dominant Negative (see notes)
  Promoter: CMV
  Tag / fusion protein: FLAG (N terminal on backbone)
  Cloning method: Restriction Enzyme; 5′ cloning site XhoI (not destroyed); 3′ cloning site HindIII (not destroyed)
  Sequencing primers: 5′ CMV-Fwd; 3′ BGH-Rev
Terms and licenses: Academic/Nonprofit Terms; Industry Terms: Not Available to Industry
Depositor comments: This is the dominant negative SREBP2- which contains an N-terminal acidic extension fused to the HLH-ZIP region of SREBP2.
How to cite: CMV500 A-SREBP2 was a gift from Charles Vinson (Addgene plasmid # 33358 ; http://n2t.net/addgene:33358 ; RRID:Addgene_33358)
